Addgene plasmid #173157: pJET1.2-U6
Purpose: Single guide RNA cassette under U6 promoter
Depositing lab: Piotr Ziolkowski. Depositing organization: Adam Mickiewicz University. Publication: NuA4 and H2A.Z control environmental responses and autotrophic growth in Arabidopsis. Bieluszewski T, Sura W, Dziegielewski W, Bieluszewska A, Lachance C, Kabza M, Szymanska-Lejman M, Abram M, Wlodzimierz P, De Winne N, De Jaeger G, Sadowski J, Cote J, Ziolkowski PA. Nat Commun. 2022 Jan 12;13(1):277. doi: 10.1038/s41467-021-27882-5. PubMed 35022409.
Backbone
  Vector backbone: pJet1.2
  Backbone manufacturer: Thermo Scientific
  Backbone size w/o insert (bp): 2974
  Total vector size (bp): 3837
  Vector type: Plant Expression
Growth in bacteria
  Bacterial resistance: Ampicillin, 100 μg/mL
  Growth temperature: 37°C
  Growth strain: DH5alpha
  Copy number: High Copy
Gene/Insert
  Gene/Insert name: sgRNA cassette under U6 promoter
  gRNA/shRNA sequence: (G)CTCGCACTAGTGAACCCCAG
  Species: A. thaliana (mustard weed)
  GenBank ID: 832208
  Promoter: AtU6-26
  Cloning method: Unknown
  Sequencing primers: 5′ TAA TAC GAC TCA CTA TAG GG; 3′ ATT AAC CCT CAC TAA AGG GA
Terms and licenses: Academic/Nonprofit Terms; Industry Terms: Not Available to Industry
Depositor comments: This vector was designed and constructed by Dr. Tomasz Bieluszewski. Detailed protocol for CRISPR/Cas9-based mutagenesis using this system in: Bieluszewski T, Szymanska-Lejman M, Dziegielewski W, Zhu L, Ziolkowski PA. Efficient Generation of CRISPR/Cas9-Based Mutants Supported by Fluorescent Seed Selection in Different Arabidopsis Accessions, in: Plant Gametogenesis: Methods and Protocols (ed. Christophe Lambing), Methods in Molecular Biology, vol. 2484. https://doi.org/10.1007/978-1-0716-2253-7_13 https://pubmed.ncbi.nlm.nih.gov/35461452/
How to cite: pJET1.2-U6 was a gift from Piotr Ziolkowski (Addgene plasmid # 173157 ; http://n2t.net/addgene:173157 ; RRID:Addgene_173157)
