[The description below was written by a language model from this plasmid's Addgene catalogue record and pLannotate feature annotations shown in this document.]
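Description:
pJET1.2-U6 is a small (about 3.8 kb) cloning plasmid that carries a single guide RNA expression cassette for CRISPR/Cas9 mutagenesis in Arabidopsis thaliana. It is built on the commercial pJET1.2 backbone and is catalogued as a plant expression vector. The plasmid itself has only bacterial maintenance functions: a high-copy ColE1/pUC-type origin of replication and a β-lactamase gene with its own promoter for ampicillin selection in E. coli. No plant selectable marker, T-DNA borders or Cas9 gene appear in the feature table, so the plasmid seems to serve as a source or intermediate for the sgRNA cassette rather than as a stand-alone plant transformation vector. The record does not describe how the cassette is transferred to a Cas9-bearing vector, and the cloning method is listed as unknown.

The insert of roughly 860 bp places a 20-nucleotide spacer and the Streptococcus pyogenes Cas9 guide RNA scaffold downstream of the Arabidopsis AtU6-26 promoter, an RNA polymerase III promoter suited to producing short, uncapped transcripts with a defined start. The annotation detects only a short match to a consensus AtU6 promoter element just upstream of the scaffold. A brief hit to the Arabidopsis LBD22 coding sequence further upstream probably reflects genomic sequence carried along with the U6-26 promoter region, not an expressed gene. The cassette is flanked by T7 and T3 promoters and a pBluescript-type polylinker fragment, which suggests it passed through another vector, and these sites serve for sequencing the insert. Remnants of lac regulatory elements (lac UV5 promoter, CAP site, lacI and lacZα fragments) are backbone features. The depositor associates the plasmid with a CRISPR/Cas9 mutant-generation system for Arabidopsis accessions that uses fluorescent seed selection.
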