Features (pLannotate 1.2.2; 14 found; start..end, strand, type, name):
    174..762     -  rep_origin     ori: high-copy-number ColE1/pMB1/pBR322/pUC origin of replication
    933..1793    -  CDS            AmpR: β-lactamase; bla; confers resistance to ampicillin, carbenicillin, and related antibiotics
   1794..1898    -  promoter       AmpR promoter: bla
   2290..2308    +  promoter       T7 promoter: promoter for bacteriophage T7 RNA polymerase
   2356..2377    -  CDS            lacZα (fragment): LacZα fragment of β-galactosidase; lacZ fragment
   2380..2398    +  promoter       T7 promoter: promoter for bacteriophage T7 RNA polymerase
   2462..2518    +  CDS            LBD22 (fragment): LBD22_ARATH - Also known as ASL30. Experimental evidence at transcript level: Swiss-Prot protein existence level 2. From Arabidopsis thaliana (Mouse-ear cress).
   2837..2853    +  promoter       AtU6 promoter (fragment): consensus promoter from the three Arabidopsis U6 snRNA genes (Waibel and Filipowicz, 1990; Nekrasov et al., 2013)
   2930..3005    +  misc_RNA       gRNA scaffold: guide RNA scaffold for the Streptococcus pyogenes CRISPR/Cas9 system
   3063..3152    -  misc_feature   MCS (fragment): pBluescript multiple cloning site
   3165..3183    -  promoter       T3 promoter: promoter for bacteriophage T3 RNA polymerase
   3655..3685    -  promoter       lac UV5 promoter: E. coli lac promoter with an "up" mutation
   3700..3721    -  protein_bind   CAP binding site: CAP binding activates transcription in the presence of cAMP. E. coli catabolite activator protein
   3746..3829    -  CDS            lacI (fragment): lac repressor; lacI; The lac repressor binds to the lac operator to inhibit transcription in E. coli. This inhibition can be relieved by adding lactose or isopropyl-β-D-thiogalactopyranoside (IPTG).
>Addgene plasmid #173157 | pJET1.2-U6 | addgene full sequence | sequence record 372789 | Addgene NGS Result
TCCTCGCTCACTGACTCGCTGCGCTCGGTCGTTCGGCTGCGGCGAGCGGTATCAGCTCACTCAAAGGCGG
TAATACGGTTATCCACAGAATCAGGGGATAACGCAGGAAAGAACATGTGAGCAAAAGGCCAGCAAAAGGC
CAGGAACCGTAAAAAGGCCGCGTTGCTGGCGTTTTTCCATAGGCTCCGCCCCCCTGACGAGCATCACAAA
AATCGACGCTCAAGTCAGAGGTGGCGAAACCCGACAGGACTATAAAGATACCAGGCGTTTCCCCCTGGAA
GCTCCCTCGTGCGCTCTCCTGTTCCGACCCTGCCGCTTACCGGATACCTGTCCGCCTTTCTCCCTTCGGG
AAGCGTGGCGCTTTCTCATAGCTCACGCTGTAGGTATCTCAGTTCGGTGTAGGTCGTTCGCTCCAAGCTG
GGCTGTGTGCACGAACCCCCCGTTCAGCCCGACCGCTGCGCCTTATCCGGTAACTATCGTCTTGAGTCCA
ACCCGGTAAGACACGACTTATCGCCACTGGCAGCAGCCACTGGTAACAGGATTAGCAGAGCGAGGTATGT
AGGCGGTGCTACAGAGTTCTTGAAGTGGTGGCCTAACTACGGCTACACTAGAAGAACAGTATTTGGTATC
TGCGCTCTGCTGAAGCCAGTTACCTTCGGAAAAAGAGTTGGTAGCTCTTGATCCGGCAAACAAACCACCG
CTGGTAGCGGTGGTTTTTTTGTTTGCAAGCAGCAGATTACGCGCAGAAAAAAAGGATCTCAAGAAGATCC
TTTGATCTTTTCTACGGGGTCTGACGCTCAGTGGAACGAAAACTCACGTTAAGGGATTTTGGTCATGAGA
TTATCAAAAAGGATCTTCACCTAGATCCTTTTAAATTAAAAATGAAGTTTTAAATCAATCTAAAGTATAT
ATGAGTAAACTTGGTCTGACAGTTACCAATGCTTAATCAGTGAGGCACCTATCTCAGCGATCTGTCTATT
TCGTTCATCCATAGTTGCCTGACTCCCCGTCGTGTAGATAACTACGATACGGGAGGGCTTACCATCTGGC
CCCAGTGCTGCAATGATACCGCGAGACCCACGCTCACCGGCTCCAGATTTATCAGCAATAAACCAGCCAG
CCGGAAGGGCCGAGCGCAGAAGTGGTCCTGCAACTTTATCCGCCTCCATCCAGTCTATTAATTGTTGCCG
GGAAGCTAGAGTAAGTAGTTCGCCAGTTAATAGTTTGCGCAACGTTGTTGCCATTGCTACAGGCATCGTG
GTGTCACGCTCGTCGTTTGGTATGGCTTCATTCAGCTCCGGTTCCCAACGATCAAGGCGAGTTACATGAT
CCCCCATGTTGTGCAAAAAAGCGGTTAGCTCCTTCGGTCCTCCGATCGTTGTCAGAAGTAAGTTGGCCGC
AGTGTTATCACTCATGGTTATGGCAGCACTGCATAATTCTCTTACTGTCATGCCATCCGTAAGATGCTTT
TCTGTGACTGGTGAGTACTCAACCAAGTCATTCTGAGAATAGTGTATGCGGCGACCGAGTTGCTCTTGCC
CGGCGTCAATACGGGATAATACCGCGCCACATAGCAGAACTTTAAAAGTGCTCATCATTGGAAAACGTTC
TTCGGGGCGAAAACTCTCAAGGATCTTACCGCTGTTGAGATCCAGTTCGATGTAACCCACTCGTGCACCC
AACTGATCTTCAGCATCTTTTACTTTCACCAGCGTTTCTGGGTGAGCAAAAACAGGAAGGCAAAATGCCG
CAAAAAAGGGAATAAGGGCGACACGGAAATGTTGAATACTCATACTCTTCCTTTTTCAATATTATTGAAG
CATTTATCAGGGTTATTGTCTCATGAGCGGATACATATTTGAATGTATTTAGAAAAATAAACAAATAGGG
GTTCCGCGCACATTTCCCCGAAAAGTTCCACCTGACGTCTAAGAAACCATTATTATCATGACATTAACCT
ATAAAAATAGGCGTATCACGAGGCCGCCCCTGCAGCCGAATTATATTATTTTTGCCAAATAATTTTTAAC
AAAAGCTCTGAAGTCTTCTTCATTTAAATTCTTAGATGATACTTCATCTGGAAAATTGTCCCAATTAGTA
GCATCACGCTGTGAGTAAGTTCTAAACCATTTTTTTATTGTTGTATTATCTCTAATCTTACTACTCGATG
AGTTTTCGGTATTATCTCTATTTTTAACTTGGAGCAGGTTCCATTCATTGTTTTTTTCATCATAGTGAAT
AAAATCAACTGCTTTAACACTTGTGCCTGAACACCATATCCATCCGGCGTAATACGACTCACTATAGGGA
GAGCGGCCGCCAGATCTTCCGGATGGCTCGAGTTTTTCAGCAAGATGTAAAACGACGGCCAGTGAATTGT
AATACGACTCACTATAGGGCGAATTGGGTACCGAGCTCGGATCCACTAGTAACGGACGCCAGTGTGCTGG
AATTGCCCTTAAGCTTCGTTGAACAACGGAAACTCGACTTGCCTTCCGCACAATACATCATTTCTTCTTA
GCTTTTTTTCTTCTTCTTCGTTCATACAGTTTTTTTTTGTTTATCAGCTTACATTTTCTTGAACCGTAGC
TTTCGTTTTCTTCTTTTTAACTTTCCATTCGGAGTTTTTGTATCTTGTTTCATAGTTTGTCCCAGGATTA
GAATGATTAGGCATCGAACCTTCAAGAATTTGATTGAATAAAACATCTTCATTCTTAAGATATGAAGATA
ATCTTCAAAAGGCCCCTGGGAATCTGAAAGAAGAGAAGCAGGCCCATTTATATGGGAAAGAACAATAGTA
TTTCTTATATAGGCCCATTTAAGTTGAAAACAATCTTCAAAAGTCCCACATCGCTTAGATAAGAAAACGA
AGCTGAGTTTATATACAGCTAGAGTCGAAGTAGTGATTGCTCGCACTAGTGAACCCCAGGTTTTAGAGCT
AGAAATAGCAAGATAAAATAAGGCTAGTCCGTTATCAACTTGAAAAAGTGGCACCGAGTCGGTGCTTTTT
TTGTCCCTTCGAAGGGCAATTCTGCAGATATCCATCACACTGGCGGCCGCTAGAGGTCGACGGTATCGAT
AAGCTTGATATCGAATTCCTGCAGCCCGGGGGATCCACTAGTTCTAGAACGGCCGCCACCGCGGTGGAGC
TCCAGCTTTTGTTCCCTTTAGTGAGGGTTAATTTCGAGCTTGGCGTAATCATGGTCATAGCTGTTTCCTG
ATCTTTCTAGAAGATCTCCTACAATATTCTCAGCTGCCATGGAAAATCGATGTTCTTCTTTTATTCTCTC
AAGATTTTCAGGCTGTATATTAAAACTTATATTAAGAACTATGCTAACCACCTCATCAGGAACCGTTGTA
GGTGGCGTGGGTTTTCTTGGCAATCGACTCTCATGAAAACTACGAGCTAAATATTCAATATGTTCCTCTT
GACCAACTTTATTCTGCATTTTTTTTGAACGAGGTTTAGAGCAAGCTTCAGGAAACTGAGACAGGAATTT
TATTAAAAATTTAAATTTTGAAGAAAGTTCAGGGTTAATAGCATCCATTTTTTGCTTTGCAAGTTCCTCA
GCATTCTTAACAAAAGACGTCTCTTTTGACATGTTTAAAGTTTAAACCTCCTGTGTGAAATTATTATCCG
CTCATAATTCCACACATTATACGAGCCGGAAGCATAAAGTGTAAAGCCTGGGGTGCCTAATGAGTGAGCT
AACTCACATTAATTGCGTTGCGCTCACTGCCAATTGCTTTCCAGTCGGGAAACCTGTCGTGCCAGCTGCA
TTAATGAATCGGCCAACGCGCGGGGAGAGGCGGTTTGCGTATTGGGCGCTCTTCCGCT
